>Addgene plasmid #20377 | pET21a- hPTP1e-PDZ2 | depositor full sequence | sequence record 9588 | Author sequence
ATCCGGATATAGTTCCTCCTTTCAGCAAAAAACCCCTCAAGACCCGTTTAGAGGCCCCAAGGGGTTATGC
TAGTTATTGCTCAGCGGTGGCAGCAGCCAACTCAGCTTCCTTTCGGGCTTTGTTAGCAGCCGGATCTCAG
TGGTGGTGGTGGTGGTGCTCGAGTGCGGCCGCAAGCTTGTCGACGGAGCTCGAATTCGGATCCTTATGTT
GGAGATTGTCCCTTTTCTAATAACAGATGAACCACCTGTCCTGTATTTCTCAGTGTTTCCACAGCTTGCT
TATGGGTGGCTCCTTCTAGACTAACTCCATTGACAGCTAGGACGCGATCACCTTTGTGAATTCTACCATC
AGACTCTGCTGCTCCCTGGGGAATAACAGCTTTCACATAAATGCCACCATGTCTGACACTCGTATTCACA
CCTCCCGTGACACTTATCCCCAAGCTGTTATCATTTTTAGCCAGTTCAACCTCAAAGATATCTCCAGGCT
TAGGCATATGTATATCTCCTTCTTAAAGTTAAACAAAATTATTTCTAGAGGGGAATTGTTATCCGCTCAC
AATTCCCCTATAGTGAGTCGTATTAATTTCGCGGGATCGAGATCTCGATCCTCTACGCCGGACGCATCGT
GGCCGGCATCACCGGCGCCACAGGTGCGGTTGCTGGCGCCTATATCGCCGACATCACCGATGGGGAAGAT
CGGGCTCGCCACTTCGGGCTCATGAGCGCTTGTTTCGGCGTGGGTATGGTGGCAGGCCCCGTGGCCGGGG
GACTGTTGGGCGCCATCTCCTTGCATGCACCATTCCTTGCGGCGGCGGTGCTCAACGGCCTCAACCTACT
ACTGGGCTGCTTCCTAATGCAGGAGTCGCATAAGGGAGAGCGTCGAGATCCCGGACACCATCGAATGGCG
CAAAACCTTTCGCGGTATGGCATGATAGCGCCCGGAAGAGAGTCAATTCAGGGTGGTGAATGTGAAACCA
GTAACGTTATACGATGTCGCAGAGTATGCCGGTGTCTCTTATCAGACCGTTTCCCGCGTGGTGAACCAGG
CCAGCCACGTTTCTGCGAAAACGCGGGAAAAAGTGGAAGCGGCGATGGCGGAGCTGAATTACATTCCCAA
CCGCGTGGCACAACAACTGGCGGGCAAACAGTCGTTGCTGATTGGCGTTGCCACCTCCAGTCTGGCCCTG
CACGCGCCGTCGCAAATTGTCGCGGCGATTAAATCTCGCGCCGATCAACTGGGTGCCAGCGTGGTGGTGT
CGATGGTAGAACGAAGCGGCGTCGAAGCCTGTAAAGCGGCGGTGCACAATCTTCTCGCGCAACGCGTCAG
TGGGCTGATCATTAACTATCCGCTGGATGACCAGGATGCCATTGCTGTGGAAGCTGCCTGCACTAATGTT
CCGGCGTTATTTCTTGATGTCTCTGACCAGACACCCATCAACAGTATTATTTTCTCCCATGAAGACGGTA
CGCGACTGGGCGTGGAGCATCTGGTCGCATTGGGTCACCAGCAAATCGCGCTGTTAGCGGGCCCATTAAG
TTCTGTCTCGGCGCGTCTGCGTCTGGCTGGCTGGCATAAATATCTCACTCGCAATCAAATTCAGCCGATA
GCGGAACGGGAAGGCGACTGGAGTGCCATGTCCGGTTTTCAACAAACCATGCAAATGCTGAATGAGGGCA
TCGTTCCCACTGCGATGCTGGTTGCCAACGATCAGATGGCGCTGGGCGCAATGCGCGCCATTACCGAGTC
CGGGCTGCGCGTTGGTGCGGATATCTCGGTAGTGGGATACGACGATACCGAAGACAGCTCATGTTATATC
CCGCCGTTAACCACCATCAAACAGGATTTTCGCCTGCTGGGGCAAACCAGCGTGGACCGCTTGCTGCAAC
TCTCTCAGGGCCAGGCGGTGAAGGGCAATCAGCTGTTGCCCGTCTCACTGGTGAAAAGAAAAACCACCCT
GGCGCCCAATACGCAAACCGCCTCTCCCCGCGCGTTGGCCGATTCATTAATGCAGCTGGCACGACAGGTT
TCCCGACTGGAAAGCGGGCAGTGAGCGCAACGCAATTAATGTAAGTTAGCTCACTCATTAGGCACCGGGA
TCTCGACCGATGCCCTTGAGAGCCTTCAACCCAGTCAGCTCCTTCCGGTGGGCGCGGGGCATGACTATCG
TCGCCGCACTTATGACTGTCTTCTTTATCATGCAACTCGTAGGACAGGTGCCGGCAGCGCTCTGGGTCAT
TTTCGGCGAGGACCGCTTTCGCTGGAGCGCGACGATGATCGGCCTGTCGCTTGCGGTATTCGGAATCTTG
CACGCCCTCGCTCAAGCCTTCGTCACTGGTCCCGCCACCAAACGTTTCGGCGAGAAGCAGGCCATTATCG
CCGGCATGGCGGCCCCACGGGTGCGCATGATCGTGCTCCTGTCGTTGAGGACCCGGCTAGGCTGGCGGGG
TTGCCTTACTGGTTAGCAGAATGAATCACCGATACGCGAGCGAACGTGAAGCGACTGCTGCTGCAAAACG
TCTGCGACCTGAGCAACAACATGAATGGTCTTCGGTTTCCGTGTTTCGTAAAGTCTGGAAACGCGGAAGT
CAGCGCCCTGCACCATTATGTTCCGGATCTGCATCGCAGGATGCTGCTGGCTACCCTGTGGAACACCTAC
ATCTGTATTAACGAAGCGCTGGCATTGACCCTGAGTGATTTTTCTCTGGTCCCGCCGCATCCATACCGCC
AGTTGTTTACCCTCACAACGTTCCAGTAACCGGGCATGTTCATCATCAGTAACCCGTATCGTGAGCATCC
TCTCTCGTTTCATCGGTATCATTACCCCCATGAACAGAAATCCCCCTTACACGGAGGCATCAGTGACCAA
ACAGGAAAAAACCGCCCTTAACATGGCCCGCTTTATCAGAAGCCAGACATTAACGCTTCTGGAGAAACTC
AACGAGCTGGACGCGGATGAACAGGCAGACATCTGTGAATCGCTTCACGACCACGCTGATGAGCTTTACC
GCAGCTGCCTCGCGCGTTTCGGTGATGACGGTGAAAACCTCTGACACATGCAGCTCCCGGAGACGGTCAC
AGCTTGTCTGTAAGCGGATGCCGGGAGCAGACAAGCCCGTCAGGGCGCGTCAGCGGGTGTTGGCGGGTGT
CGGGGCGCAGCCATGACCCAGTCACGTAGCGATAGCGGAGTGTATACTGGCTTAACTATGCGGCATCAGA
GCAGATTGTACTGAGAGTGCACCATATATGCGGTGTGAAATACCGCACAGATGCGTAAGGAGAAAATACC
GCATCAGGCGCTCTTCCGCTTCCTCGCTCACTGACTCGCTGCGCTCGGTCGTTCGGCTGCGGCGAGCGGT
ATCAGCTCACTCAAAGGCGGTAATACGGTTATCCACAGAATCAGGGGATAACGCAGGAAAGAACATGTGA
GCAAAAGGCCAGCAAAAGGCCAGGAACCGTAAAAAGGCCGCGTTGCTGGCGTTTTTCCATAGGCTCCGCC
CCCCTGACGAGCATCACAAAAATCGACGCTCAAGTCAGAGGTGGCGAAACCCGACAGGACTATAAAGATA
CCAGGCGTTTCCCCCTGGAAGCTCCCTCGTGCGCTCTCCTGTTCCGACCCTGCCGCTTACCGGATACCTG
TCCGCCTTTCTCCCTTCGGGAAGCGTGGCGCTTTCTCATAGCTCACGCTGTAGGTATCTCAGTTCGGTGT
AGGTCGTTCGCTCCAAGCTGGGCTGTGTGCACGAACCCCCCGTTCAGCCCGACCGCTGCGCCTTATCCGG
TAACTATCGTCTTGAGTCCAACCCGGTAAGACACGACTTATCGCCACTGGCAGCAGCCACTGGTAACAGG
ATTAGCAGAGCGAGGTATGTAGGCGGTGCTACAGAGTTCTTGAAGTGGTGGCCTAACTACGGCTACACTA
GAAGGACAGTATTTGGTATCTGCGCTCTGCTGAAGCCAGTTACCTTCGGAAAAAGAGTTGGTAGCTCTTG
ATCCGGCAAACAAACCACCGCTGGTAGCGGTGGTTTTTTTGTTTGCAAGCAGCAGATTACGCGCAGAAAA
AAAGGATCTCAAGAAGATCCTTTGATCTTTTCTACGGGGTCTGACGCTCAGTGGAACGAAAACTCACGTT
AAGGGATTTTGGTCATGAGATTATCAAAAAGGATCTTCACCTAGATCCTTTTAAATTAAAAATGAAGTTT
TAAATCAATCTAAAGTATATATGAGTAAACTTGGTCTGACAGTTACCAATGCTTAATCAGTGAGGCACCT
ATCTCAGCGATCTGTCTATTTCGTTCATCCATAGTTGCCTGACTCCCCGTCGTGTAGATAACTACGATAC
GGGAGGGCTTACCATCTGGCCCCAGTGCTGCAATGATACCGCGAGACCCACGCTCACCGGCTCCAGATTT
ATCAGCAATAAACCAGCCAGCCGGAAGGGCCGAGCGCAGAAGTGGTCCTGCAACTTTATCCGCCTCCATC
CAGTCTATTAATTGTTGCCGGGAAGCTAGAGTAAGTAGTTCGCCAGTTAATAGTTTGCGCAACGTTGTTG
CCATTGCTGCAGGCATCGTGGTGTCACGCTCGTCGTTTGGTATGGCTTCATTCAGCTCCGGTTCCCAACG
ATCAAGGCGAGTTACATGATCCCCCATGTTGTGCAAAAAAGCGGTTAGCTCCTTCGGTCCTCCGATCGTT
GTCAGAAGTAAGTTGGCCGCAGTGTTATCACTCATGGTTATGGCAGCACTGCATAATTCTCTTACTGTCA
TGCCATCCGTAAGATGCTTTTCTGTGACTGGTGAGTACTCAACCAAGTCATTCTGAGAATAGTGTATGCG
GCGACCGAGTTGCTCTTGCCCGGCGTCAATACGGGATAATACCGCGCCACATAGCAGAACTTTAAAAGTG
CTCATCATTGGAAAACGTTCTTCGGGGCGAAAACTCTCAAGGATCTTACCGCTGTTGAGATCCAGTTCGA
TGTAACCCACTCGTGCACCCAACTGATCTTCAGCATCTTTTACTTTCACCAGCGTTTCTGGGTGAGCAAA
AACAGGAAGGCAAAATGCCGCAAAAAAGGGAATAAGGGCGACACGGAAATGTTGAATACTCATACTCTTC
CTTTTTCAATATTATTGAAGCATTTATCAGGGTTATTGTCTCATGAGCGGATACATATTTGAATGTATTT
AGAAAAATAAACAAATAGGGGTTCCGCGCACATTTCCCCGAAAAGTGCCACCTGAAATTGTAAACGTTAA
TATTTTGTTAAAATTCGCGTTAAATTTTTGTTAAATCAGCTCATTTTTTAACCAATAGGCCGAAATCGGC
AAAATCCCTTATAAATCAAAAGAATAGACCGAGATAGGGT
[37 nt withheld, positions 5361-5397]
AAAGAACGTGGACTCCAACGTCAAAGG
[49 nt withheld, positions 5425-5473]
T
[91 nt withheld, positions 5475-5565]
G
[124 nt withheld, positions 5567-5690]
CCCATTCGCCA
Features (pLannotate 1.2.2; 19 found; start..end, strand, type, name):
     26..73      -  terminator     T7 terminator: transcription terminator for bacteriophage T7 RNA polymerase
     81..130     -  CDS            SET1 (fragment): solubility-enhancement tag derived from T7 phage gene 10B
    114..494     -  CDS            Ptpn13 (fragment): PTN13_MOUSE - Also known as Ptp14. Experimental evidence at protein level: Swiss-Prot protein existence level 1. Tyrosine phosphatase which regulates negatively FAS-induced apoptosis and NGFR-mediated pro-apoptotic signaling. May regulate phosphoinositide 3-kinase (PI3K) signaling through dephosphorylation of PIK3R2. From Mus musculus (Mouse).
    140..157     -  CDS            9xHis (fragment): 9xHis affinity tag
    505..527     -  RBS            RBS: efficient ribosome binding site from bacteriophage T7 gene 10 (Olins and Rangwala, 1989)
    542..566     -  protein_bind   lac operator: The lac repressor binds to the lac operator to inhibit transcription in E. coli. This inhibition can be relieved by adding lactose or isopropyl-β-D-thiogalactopyranoside (IPTG). lac repressor encoded by lacI
    567..585     -  promoter       T7 promoter: promoter for bacteriophage T7 RNA polymerase
    607..886     +  CDS            TcR (fragment): tetracycline efflux protein; tet; confers resistance to tetracycline
    894..971     +  promoter       lacI promoter: lacI
    972..2054    +  CDS            lacI: lac repressor; lacI; The lac repressor binds to the lac operator to inhibit transcription in E. coli. This inhibition can be relieved by adding lactose or isopropyl-β-D-thiogalactopyranoside (IPTG).
   2067..2088    +  protein_bind   CAP binding site: CAP binding activates transcription in the presence of cAMP. E. coli catabolite activator protein
   2103..2394    +  CDS            TcR (fragment): tetracycline efflux protein; tet; confers resistance to tetracycline
   2466..2846    -  CDS            YPB1_ECOLX: Protein predicted: Swiss-Prot protein existence level 4. From Escherichia coli.
   2863..3054    +  CDS            rop: Rop protein, which maintains plasmids at low copy number; rop
   3156..3298    +  misc_feature   bom: basis of mobility region from pBR322
   3484..4072    -  rep_origin     ori: high-copy-number ColE1/pMB1/pBR322/pUC origin of replication
   4243..5103    -  CDS            AmpR: β-lactamase; bla; confers resistance to ampicillin, carbenicillin, and related antibiotics
   5104..5208    -  promoter       AmpR promoter: bla
   5235..5690    -  rep_origin     f1 ori (sequence partly withheld): f1 bacteriophage origin of replication; arrow indicates direction of (+) strand synthesis
