[The description below was written by a language model from this plasmid's Addgene catalogue record and pLannotate feature annotations shown in this document.]
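Description:
pET21a- hPTP1e-PDZ2 is a bacterial expression plasmid built on the Novagen pET21a(+) backbone for producing the second PDZ domain of the human protein tyrosine phosphatase hPTP1E (PTP-BAS, gene PTPN13) in E. coli. The 288 bp human insert was cloned between the NdeI and BamHI sites, both of which are retained. In the 5,701 nt depositor sequence the coding region is recognised by homology to the mouse Ptpn13 orthologue. It sits downstream of a T7 promoter, a lac operator and the strong T7 gene 10 ribosome binding site, and is followed by the T7 terminator. Transcription therefore depends on T7 RNA polymerase supplied by the expression host. The plasmid-borne lacI gene, with its own promoter, provides repressor that keeps the cassette off until IPTG is added.

The plasmid replicates from a pBR322-type ColE1 origin accompanied by rop and the bom region, consistent with the low copy number listed. It is selected with ampicillin through the β-lactamase gene. An f1 origin permits single-stranded DNA production, and the short tetracycline-resistance fragments are nonfunctional pBR322 remnants.

A vector-derived His-tag sequence lies downstream of the insert, but the record does not establish whether it is fused to the PDZ domain. The depositor's comment that the His tag is out of frame refers to a pET28 vector and to eglin c, so it appears to belong to a different construct. The tag status should be checked against the sequence. The cited publication likewise concerns NMR relaxation and dynamics of eglin c. This suggests, without stating it, that the plasmid is used to make recombinant PDZ2 for biophysical or structural studies.
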