Addgene plasmid #20377: pET21a- hPTP1e-PDZ2
Depositing lab: Andrew Lee. Depositing organization: University of North Carolina at Chapel Hill. Publication: Increased rigidity of eglin c at acidic pH: evidence from NMR spin relaxation and MD simulations. Hu H, Clarkson MW, Hermans J, Lee AL. Biochemistry. 2003 Dec 2. 42(47):13856-68. 10.1021/bi035015z PubMed 14636053.
Backbone
  Vector backbone: pET21a (+)
  Backbone manufacturer: Novagen
  Backbone size w/o insert (bp): 5443
  Vector type: Bacterial Expression
Growth in bacteria
  Bacterial resistance: Ampicillin, 100 μg/mL
  Growth temperature: 37°C
  Growth strain: DH5alpha
  Copy number: Low Copy
Gene/Insert
  Gene/Insert name: hPTP1e PDZ2 (alt names: hPTP1e; PTP-BAS PDZ2)
  Species: H. sapiens (human)
  Insert size (bp): 288
  GenBank ID: XM_172831
  Entrez Gene: PTPN13 (a.k.a. FAP-1, PNP1, PTP-BAS, PTP-BL, PTP1E, PTPL1, PTPLE, hPTP1E)
  Cloning method: Restriction Enzyme; 5′ cloning site NdeI (not destroyed); 3′ cloning site BamHI (not destroyed)
  Sequencing primers: 5′ T7; 3′ T7 Terminal
Resource information
  A portion of this plasmid was derived from a plasmid made by: a gift from Dr David Siderovski (UNC pharmacology)
Terms and licenses: Academic/Nonprofit Terms; Industry Terms: Not Available to Industry
Depositor comments: IMPORTANT: Please note that the His tag in this Pet28 vector is NOT in frame with the Eglin C
How to cite: pET21a- hPTP1e-PDZ2 was a gift from Andrew Lee (Addgene plasmid # 20377 ; http://n2t.net/addgene:20377 ; RRID:Addgene_20377)
