>Addgene plasmid #20377 | pET21a- hPTP1e-PDZ2 | addgene partial sequence | sequence record 26228 | 20377 with T7
ATTTTGTTTAACTTTAAGAAGGAGATATACATATGCCTAAGCCTGGAGATATCTTTGAGGTTGAACTGGC
TAAAAATGATAACAGCTTGGGGATAAGTGTCACGGGAGGTGTGAATACGAGTGTCAGACATGGTGGCATT
TATGTGAAAGCTGTTATTCCCCAGGGAGCAGCAGAGTCTGATGGTAGAATTCACAAAGGTGATCGCGTCC
TAGCTGTCAATGGAGTTAGTCTAGAAGGAGCCACCCATAAGCAAGCTGTGGAAACACTGAGAAATACAGG
ACAGGTGGTTCATCTGTTATTAGAAAAGGGACAATCTCCAACATAAGGATCCGAATTCGAGCTCCGTCGA
CAAGCTTGCGGCCGCACTCGAGCACCACCACCACCACCACTGAGATCCGGCTGCTAACAAAGCCCGAAAG
GAAGCTGAGTTGGCTGCTGCCACCGCTGAGCAATAACTAGCATAACCCCTTGGGGCCTCTAAACGGGTCT
TGAGGGGTTTTTTGCTGAAAGGAGGAACTATATCCGGATTGGCGAATGGGACGCGCCCTGTAGCGGCGCA
TTA
[102 nt withheld, positions 564-665]
CGCCGGCTTTCCCCGTCAAGCTCT
